Addgene plasmid #160685: pEG BacMam C term 3C eGFP myc
Purpose: (Empty Backbone) Vector optimized for use in screening assays, as well as for efficient production of baculovirus and robust expression of the target protein
Depositing lab: Eric Gouaux. Depositing organization: Oregon Health & Science University. Publication: Screening and large-scale expression of membrane proteins in mammalian cells for structural studies. Goehring A, Lee CH, Wang KH, Michel JC, Claxton DP, Baconguis I, Althoff T, Fischer S, Garcia KC, Gouaux E. Nat Protoc. 2014 Nov;9(11):2574-85. doi: 10.1038/nprot.2014.173. Epub 2014 Oct 9. PubMed 25299155.
Backbone
  Vector backbone: pEG BacMam
  Modifications to backbone: pEG BacMam C terminus tagged with 3C eGFP myc
  Vector type: Mammalian Expression
  Promoter: CMV
  Tag / fusion protein: His8 eGFP 3C (C terminal on backbone)
Growth in bacteria
  Bacterial resistance: Ampicillin, 100 μg/mL
  Growth temperature: 37°C
  Growth strain: DH5alpha
  Copy number: High Copy
Terms and licenses: Academic/Nonprofit Terms; Industry Terms: Not Available to Industry
How to cite: pEG BacMam C term 3C eGFP myc was a gift from Eric Gouaux (Addgene plasmid # 160685 ; http://n2t.net/addgene:160685 ; RRID:Addgene_160685)
