[The description below was written by a language model from this plasmid's Addgene catalogue record and pLannotate feature annotations shown in this document.]
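Description:
pEG BacMam C term 3C eGFP myc is an empty-backbone BacMam vector of about 7.7 kb, a baculovirus transfer plasmid built to drive gene expression in mammalian cells. It is propagated in E. coli as a high-copy plasmid through a ColE1/pUC-type origin with ampicillin selection (AmpR under its own promoter), and it also carries an f1 origin. The expression region lies between the Tn7L and Tn7R mini-Tn7 ends together with a gentamicin resistance gene. This is the arrangement used for site-specific transposition of a cassette into a baculovirus bacmid, from which recombinant virus is produced in insect cells. Residual p10 and polyhedrin baculovirus promoters from the parental transfer vector, along with an HSV TK polyadenylation signal, sit upstream of the mammalian cassette.

The mammalian cassette consists of the CMV immediate-early enhancer and promoter, a chimeric β-globin/immunoglobulin intron, a cloning position for the gene of interest, a GFP coding sequence, a WPRE to boost transcript stability and expression, and an SV40 polyadenylation signal. A target gene is inserted so that it is fused at its C terminus to a 3C protease cleavage site and eGFP, which allows the fluorescent tag to be removed after purification. The annotation matches the fluorescent protein to the monomeric A206K form of EGFP. The record is inconsistent about the terminal epitope: the name indicates myc, while the tag field lists His8, and neither is annotated in the feature table. The vector is intended for fluorescence-based screening of constructs, efficient baculovirus generation, and robust expression of target proteins, notably membrane proteins for structural studies, in transduced mammalian cells.
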