Features (pLannotate 1.2.2; 21 found; start..end, strand, type, name):
    386..974     +  rep_origin     ori: high-copy-number ColE1/pMB1/pBR322/pUC origin of replication
   1160..1211    -  misc_feature   bom (fragment): basis of mobility region from pBR322
   1279..1503    -  mobile_element Tn7R: mini-Tn7 element (right end of the Tn7 transposon) Tn7
   1570..2103    -  CDS            GmR: gentamycin acetyltransferase; aacC1; confers resistance to gentamycin
   2292..2320    -  promoter       Pc promoter: intI1 (promoter lies within the coding sequence); class 1 integron promoter
   2298..2645    -  CDS            YPR2_ECOLX (fragment): Protein predicted: Swiss-Prot protein existence level 4. From Escherichia coli.
   2837..2885    -  polyA_signal   HSV TK poly(A) signal: herpes simplex virus thymidine kinase polyadenylation signal (Cole and Stacy, 1985)
   3021..3130    -  promoter       p10 promoter: baculovirus promoter for expression in insect cells
   3175..3266    +  promoter       polyhedrin promoter: polh from Autographa californica; promoter for the baculovirus polyhedrin gene
   3448..3825    +  enhancer       CMV enhancer: human cytomegalovirus immediate early enhancer
   3827..4026    +  promoter       CMV promoter: human cytomegalovirus (CMV) immediate early promoter
   4165..4297    +  intron         chimeric intron: chimera between introns from human β-globin and immunoglobulin heavy chain genes
   4444..5159    +  CDS            mEGFP (fragment): enhanced GFP with monomerizing A206K mutation (Zacharias et al., 2002) mammalian codon-optimized
   5233..5821    +  misc_feature   WPRE: woodchuck hepatitis virus posttranscriptional regulatory element
   5848..5931    +  CDS            large T antigen (fragment): large T antigen from SV40 (simian virus 40)
   5954..6088    +  polyA_signal   SV40 poly(A) signal: SV40 polyadenylation signal
   6117..6282    -  mobile_element Tn7L: mini-Tn7 element (left end of the Tn7 transposon) Tn7
   6445..6461    +  CDS            lacZα (fragment): LacZα fragment of β-galactosidase; lacZ fragment
   6466..6920    +  rep_origin     f1 ori (sequence partly withheld): f1 bacteriophage origin of replication; arrow indicates direction of (+) strand synthesis
   6946..7050    +  promoter       AmpR promoter: bla
   7051..215     +  CDS            AmpR (across the origin): β-lactamase; bla; confers resistance to ampicillin, carbenicillin, and related antibiotics
>Addgene plasmid #160685 | pEG BacMam C term 3C eGFP myc | addgene full sequence | sequence record 319256 | Addgene NGS Result
GACCACTTCTGCGCTCGGCCCTTCCGGCTGGCTGGTTTATTGCTGATAAATCTGGAGCCGGTGAGCGTGG
GTCTCGCGGTATCATTGCAGCACTGGGGCCAGATGGTAAGCCCTCCCGTATCGTAGTTATCTACACGACG
GGGAGTCAGGCAACTATGGATGAACGAAATAGACAGATCGCTGAGATAGGTGCCTCACTGATTAAGCATT
GGTAACTGTCAGACCAAGTTTACTCATATATACTTTAGATTGATTTAAAACTTCATTTTTAATTTAAAAG
GATCTAGGTGAAGATCCTTTTTGATAATCTCATGACCAAAATCCCTTAACATGAGTTTTCGTTCCACTGA
GCGTCAGACCCCGTAGAAAAGATCAAAGGATCTTCTTGAGATCCTTTTTTTCTGCGCGTAATCTGCTGCT
TGCAAACAAAAAAACCACCGCTACCAGCGGTGGTTTGTTTGCCGGATCAAGAGCTACCAACTCTTTTTCC
GAAGGTAACTGGCTTCAGCAGAGCGCAGATACCAAATACTGTTCTTCTAGTGTAGCCGTAGTTAGGCCAC
CACTTCAAGAACTCTGTAGCACCGCCTACATACCTCGCTCTGCTAATCCTGTTACCAGTGGCTGCTGCCA
GTGGCGATAAGTCGTGTCTTACCGGGTTGGACTCAAGACGATAGTTACCGGATAAGGCGCAGCGGTCGGG
CTGAACGGGGGGTTCGTGCACACAGCCCAGCTTGGAGCGAACGACCTACACCGAACTGAGATACCTACAG
CGTGAGCTATGAGAAAGCGCCACGCTTCCCGAAGGGAGAAAGGCGGACAGGTATCCGGTAAGCGGCAGGG
TCGGAACAGGAGAGCGCACGAGGGAGCTTCCAGGGGGAAACGCCTGGTATCTTTATAGTCCTGTCGGGTT
TCGCCACCTCTGACTTGAGCGTCGATTTTTGTGATGCTCGTCAGGGGGGCGGAGCCTATGGAAAAACGCC
AGCAACGCGGCCTTTTTACGGTTCCTGGCCTTTTGCTGGCCTTTTGCTCACATGTTCTTTCCTGCGTTAT
CCCCTGATTCTGTGGATAACCGTATTACCGCCTTTGAGTGAGCTGATACCGCTCGCCGCAGCCGAACGAC
CGAGCGCAGCGAGTCAGTGAGCGAGGAAGCGGAAGAGCGCCTGATGCGGTATTTTCTCCTTACGCATCTG
TGCGGTATTTCACACCGCATAGACCAGCCGCGTAACCTGGCAAAATCGGTTACGGTTGAGTAATAAATGG
ATGCCCTGCGTAAGCGGGTGTGGGCGGACAATAAAGTCTTAAACTGAACAAAATAGATCTAAACTATGAC
AATAAAGTCTTAAACTAGACAGAATAGTTGTAAACTGAAATCAGTCCAGTTATGCTGTGAAAAAGCATAC
TGGACTTTTGTTATGGCTAAAGCAAACTCTTCATTTTCTGAAGTGCAAATTGCCCGTCGTATTAAAGAGG
GGCGTGGCCAAGGGCATGGTAAAGACTATATTCGCGGCGTTGTGACAATTTACCGAACAACTCCGCGGCC
GGGAAGCCGATCTCGGCTTGAACGAATTGTTAGGTGGCGGTACTTGGGTCGATATCAAAGTGCATCACTT
CTTCCCGTATGCCCAACTTTGTATAGAGAGCCACTGCGGGATCGTCACCGTAATCTGCTTGCACGTAGAT
CACATAAGCACCAAGCGCGTTGGCCTCATGCTTGAGGAGATTGATGAGCGCGGTGGCAATGCCCTGCCTC
CGGTGCTCGCCGGAGACTGCGAGATCATAGATATAGATCTCACTACGCGGCTGCTCAAACTTGGGCAGAA
CGTAAGCCGCGAGAGCGCCAACAACCGCTTCTTGGTCGAAGGCAGCAAGCGCGATGAATGTCTTACTACG
GAGCAAGTTCCCGAGGTAATCGGAGTCCGGCTGATGTTGGGAGTAGGTGGCTACGTCTCCGAACTCACGA
CCGAAAAGATCAAGAGCAGCCCGCATGGATTTGACTTGGTCAGGGCCGAGCCTACATGTGCGAATGATGC
CCATACTTGAGCCACCTAACTTTGTTTTAGGGCGACTGCCCTGCTGCGTAACATCGTTGCTGCTGCGTAA
CATCGTTGCTGCTCCATAACATCAAACATCGACCCACGGCGTAACGCGCTTGCTGCTTGGATGCCCGAGG
CATAGACTGTACAAAAAAACAGTCATAACAAGCCATGAAAACCGCCACTGCGCCGTTACCACCGCTGCGT
TCGGTCAAGGTTCTGGACCAGTTGCGTGATCGCATACGCTACTTGCATTACAGTTTACGAACCGAACAGG
CTTATGTCAACTGGGTTCGTGCCTTCATCCGTTTCCACGGTGTGCGTCACCCGGCAACCTTGGGCAGCAG
CGAAGTCGAGGCATTTCTGTCCTGGCTGGCGAACGAGCGCAAGGTTTCGGTCTCCACGCATCGTCAGGCA
TTGGCGGCCTTGCTGTTCTTCTACGGCAAGGTGCTGTGCACGGATCTGCCCTTGCTTCAGGAGATCGGTA
GACCTCGGCCGTCGCGGCGCTTGCCGGTGGTGCTGACCCCGGATGAAGTGGTTCGCATCCTCGGTTTTCT
GGAAGGCGAGCATCGTTTGTTCGCCCAGGACTCTAGCTATAGTTCTAGTGGTTGGCTACAGCTTTGTTTA
AACAAAGCTGGCTATGGCAGGGCTTGCCGCCCCGACGTTGGCTGCGAGCCCTGGGCCTTCACCCGAACTT
GGGGGTTGGGGTGGGGAAAAGGAAGAAACGCGGGCGTATTGGTCCCAATGGGGTCTCGGTGGGGTATCGA
CAGAGTGCCAGCCCTGGGACCGAACCCCGCGTTTATGAACAAACGACCCAACACCCGTGCGTTTTATTCT
GTCTTTTTATTGCCGTCATAGCGCGGGTTCCTTCCGGTATTGTCTCCTTCCGTGTTTCAGTTAGCCTCCC
CCATCTCCCGGTACCGCATGCTATGCATCAGCTGCTAGCACCATGGCTCGAGATCCCGGGTGATCAAGTC
TTCGTCGAGTGATTGTAAATAAAATGTAATTTACAGTATAGTATTTTAATTAATATACAAATGATTTGAT
AATAATTCTTATTTAACTATAATATATTGTGTTGGGTTGAATTAAAGGTCCGTATACTAGTATCGATTCG
CGACCTACTCCGGAATATTAATAGATCATGGAGATAATTAAAATGATAACCATCTCGCAAATAAATAAGT
ATTTTACTGTTTTCGTAACAGTTTTGTAATAAAAAAACCTATAAATATTCCGGATTATTCATACCGTCCC
ACCATCGGGCGCGGATCCTCAATATTGGCCATTAGCCATATTATTCATTGGTTATATAGCATAAATCAAT
ATTGGCTATTGGCCATTGCATACGTTGTATCTATATCATAATATGTACATTTATATTGGCTCATGTCCAA
TATGACCGCCATGTTGGCATTGATTATTGACTAGTTATTAATAGTAATCAATTACGGGGTCATTAGTTCA
TAGCCCATATATGGAGTTCCGCGTTACATAACTTACGGTAAATGGCCCGCCTGGCTGACCGCCCAACGAC
CCCCGCCCATTGACGTCAATAATGACGTATGTTCCCATAGTAACGCCAATAGGGACTTTCCATTGACGTC
AATGGGTGGAGTATTTACGGTAAACTGCCCACTTGGCAGTACATCAAGTGTATCATATGCCAAGTCCGCC
CCCTATTGACGTCAATGACGGTAAATGGCCCGCCTGGCATTATGCCCAGTACATGACCTTACGGGACTTT
CCTACTTGGCAGTACATCTACGTATTAGTCATCGCTATTACCATGGTGATGCGGTTTTGGCAGTACACCA
ATGGGCGTGGATAGCGGTTTGACTCACGGGGATTTCCAAGTCTCCACCCCATTGACGTCAATGGGAGTTT
GTTTTGGCACCAAAATCAACGGGACTTTCCAAAATGTCGTAATAACCCCGCCCCGTTGACGCAAATGGGC
GGTAGGCGTGTACGGTGGGAGGTCTATATAAGCAGAGCTCGTTTAGTGAACCGTCAGATCACTAGAAGCT
TTATTGCGGTAGTTTATCACAGTTAAATTGCTAACGCAGTCAGTGCTTCTGACACAACAGTCTCGAACTT
AAGCTGCAGAAGTTGGTCGTGAGGCACTGGGCAGGTAAGTATCAAGGTTACAAGACAGGTTTAAGGAGAC
CAATAGAAACTGGGCTTGTCGAGACAGAGAAGACTCTTGCGTTTCTGATAGGCACCTATTGGTCTTACTG
ACATCCACTTTGCCTTTCTCTCCACAGGTGTCCACTCCCAGTTCAATTACAGCTCTTAAGGGATCCCGGT
CCGAAGCGCGCGGAATTCAAAGGCCTACGTCGACGAGCTCACTAGTCGCGGCCGCTTTCGAATCTAGACT
GGAAGTTCTGTTCCAGGGTCCTGCAGCCGCCGCGGTGAGCAAGGGCGAGGAGCTGTTCACCGGGGTGGTG
CCCATCCTGGTCGAGCTGGACGGCGACGTAAACGGCCACAAGTTCAGCGTGTCCGGCGAGGGCGAGGGCG
ATGCCACCTACGGCAAGCTGACCCTGAAGTTCATCTGCACCACCGGCAAGCTGCCCGTGCCCTGGCCCAC
CCTCGTGACCACCCTGACCTACGGCGTGCAGTGCTTCAGCCGCTACCCCGACCACATGAAGCAGCACGAC
TTCTTCAAGTCCGCCATGCCCGAAGGCTACGTCCAGGAGCGCACCATCTTCTTCAAGGACGACGGCAACT
ACAAGACCCGCGCCGAGGTGAAGTTCGAGGGCGACACCCTGGTGAACCGCATCGAGCTGAAGGGCATCGA
CTTCAAGGAGGACGGCAACATCCTGGGGCACAAGCTGGAGTACAACTACAACAGCCACAACGTCTATATC
ATGGCCGACAAGCAGAAGAACGGCATCAAGGTGAACTTCAAGATCCGCCACAACATCGAGGACGGCAGCG
TGCAGCTCGCCGACCACTACCAGCAGAACACCCCCATCGGCGACGGCCCCGTGCTGCTGCCCGACAACCA
CTACCTGAGCACCCAGTCCAAGCTGAGCAAAGACCCCAACGAGAAGCGCGATCACATGGTCCTGCTGGAG
TTCGTGACCGCCGCCGGGATCACTCTCGGCATGGACGAGCTGTACAAGTCCGGAGGTTCAGGAGAACAAA
AACTCATCTCAGAAGAGGATCTGTGACTAGAGCCTGCAGTCTCGACAAGCTTAATCAACCTCTGGATTAC
AAAATTTGTGAAAGATTGACTGGTATTCTTAACTATGTTGCTCCTTTTACGCTATGTGGATACGCTGCTT
TAATGCCTTTGTATCATGCTATTGCTTCCCGTATGGCTTTCATTTTCTCCTCCTTGTATAAATCCTGGTT
GCTGTCTCTTTATGAGGAGTTGTGGCCCGTTGTCAGGCAACGTGGCGTGGTGTGCACTGTGTTTGCTGAC
GCAACCCCCACTGGTTGGGGCATTGCCACCACCTGTCAGCTCCTTTCCGGGACTTTCGCTTTCCCCCTCC
CTATTGCCACGGCGGAACTCATCGCCGCCTGCCTTGCCCGCTGCTGGACAGGGGCTCGGCTGTTGGGCAC
TGACAATTCCGTGGTGTTGTCGGGGAAGCTGACGTCCTTTCCATGGCTGCTCGCCTGTGTTGCCACCTGG
ATTCTGCGCGGGACGTCCTTCTGCTACGTCCCTTCGGCCCTCAATCCAGCGGACCTTCCTTCCCGCGGCC
TGCTGCCGGCTCTGCGGCCTCTTCCGCGTCTTCGCCTTCGCCCTCAGACGAGTCGGATCTCCCTTTGGGC
CGCCTCCCCGCCTGAAGCTTGTCGAGAAGTACTAGAGGATCATAATCAGCCATACCACATTTGTAGAGGT
TTTACTTGCTTTAAAAAACCTCCCACACCTCCCCCTGAACCTGAAACATAAAATGAATGCAATTGTTGTT
GTTAACTTGTTTATTGCAGCTTATAATGGTTACAAATAAAGCAATAGCATCACAAATTTCACAAATAAAG
CATTTTTTTCACTGCATTCTAGTTGTGGTTTGTCCAAACTCATCAATGTATCTTATCATGTCTGGATCTG
ATCACTGCTTGAGCCTAGGAGATCCGAACCAGATAAGTGAAATCTAGTTCCAAACTATTTTGTCATTTTT
AATTTTCGTATTAGCTTACGACGCTACACCCAGTTCCCATCTATTTTGTCACTCTTCCCTAAATAATCCT
TAAAAACTCCATTTCCACCCCTCCCAGTTCCCAACTATTTTGTCCGCCCACAGCGGGGCATTTTTCTTCC
TGTTATGTTTTTAATCAAACATCCTGCCAACTCCATGTGACAAACCGTCATCTTCGGCTACTTTTTCTCT
GTCACAGAATGAAAATTTTTCTGTCATCTCTTCGTTATTAATGTTTGTAATTGACTGAATATCAACGCTT
ATTTGCAGCCTGAATGGCGAATGGG
[124 nt withheld, positions 6466-6589]
C
[91 nt withheld, positions 6591-6681]
A
[49 nt withheld, positions 6683-6731]
CCTTTGACGTTGGAGTCCACGTTCTT
[37 nt withheld, positions 6758-6794]
ACCCTATCTCGGTCTATTCTTTTGATTTATAAGGGATTTTGCCGATTTCGGCCTATTGGTTAAAAAATGA
GCTGATTTAACAAAAATTTAACGCGAATTTTAACAAAATATTAACGCTTACAATTTAGGTGGCACTTTTC
GGGGAAATGTGCGCGGAACCCCTATTTGTTTATTTTTCTAAATACATTCAAATATGTATCCGCTCATGAG
ACAATAACCCTGATAAATGCTTCAATAATATTGAAAAAGGAAGAGTATGAGTATTCAACATTTCCGTGTC
GCCCTTATTCCCTTTTTTGCGGCATTTTGCCTTCCTGTTTTTGCTCACCCAGAAACGCTGGTGAAAGTAA
AAGATGCTGAAGATCAGTTGGGTGCACGAGTGGGTTACATCGAACTGGATCTCAACAGCGGTAAGATCCT
TGAGAGTTTTCGCCCCGAAGAACGTTTTCCAATGATGAGCACTTTTAAAGTTCTGCTATGTGGCGCGGTA
TTATCCCGTATTGACGCCGGGCAAGAGCAACTCGGTCGCCGCATACACTATTCTCAGAATGACTTGGTTG
AGTACTCACCAGTCACAGAAAAGCATCTTACGGATGGCATGACAGTAAGAGAATTATGCAGTGCTGCCAT
AACCATGAGTGATAACACTGCGGCCAACTTACTTCTGACAACGATCGGAGGACCGAAGGAGCTAACCGCT
TTTTTGCACAACATGGGGGATCATGTAACTCGCCTTGATCGTTGGGAACCGGAGCTGAATGAAGCCATAC
CAAACGACGAGCGTGACACCACGATGCCTGTAGCAATGGCAACAACGTTGCGCAAACTATTAACTGGCGA
ACTACTTACTCTAGCTTCCCGGCAACAATTAATAGACTGGATGGAGGCGGATAAAGTTGCAG
